Addgene plasmid #139232: pJM452 EF1alpha EBFP2-P2A-BlastR (TUPV3)
Purpose: mMoClo TUPV3, with EF1alpha promoter and EBFP2-P2A-BlastR in the MCS
Depositing lab: Joshua Leonard. Depositing organization: Northwestern University. Publication: The COMET toolkit for composing customizable genetic programs in mammalian cells. Donahue PS, Draut JW, Muldoon JJ, Edelstein HI, Bagheri N, Leonard JN. Nat Commun. 2020 Feb 7;11(1):779. doi: 10.1038/s41467-019-14147-5. PubMed 32034124.
Backbone
  Vector backbone: pPD005 pcDNA Golden Gate
  Vector type: Mammalian Expression, Synthetic Biology
Growth in bacteria
  Bacterial resistance: Ampicillin, 100 μg/mL
  Growth temperature: 37°C
  Growth strain: DH5alpha
  Copy number: High Copy
Gene/Insert
  Gene/Insert name: EBFP2-P2A-Blasticidin S Deaminase
  Species: Synthetic
  Promoter: EF1alpha
  Cloning method: Restriction Enzyme; 5′ cloning site NheI (not destroyed); 3′ cloning site NotI (not destroyed)
Terms and licenses: Academic/Nonprofit Terms; Industry Terms: Not Available to Industry
Depositor comments: Leonard Lab plasmid reference number: L1505
How to cite: pJM452 EF1alpha EBFP2-P2A-BlastR (TUPV3) was a gift from Joshua Leonard (Addgene plasmid # 139232 ; http://n2t.net/addgene:139232 ; RRID:Addgene_139232)
