[The description below was written by a language model from this plasmid's Addgene catalogue record and pLannotate feature annotations shown in this document.]
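Description:
pJM452 EF1alpha EBFP2-P2A-BlastR (TUPV3) is a 6,988-nt mammalian expression plasmid built on a pcDNA-derived Golden Gate backbone (pPD005). It serves as a position-3 transcription unit positioning vector (TUPV3) in the mMoClo modular cloning scheme of a synthetic biology toolkit for composing genetic programs in mammalian cells. It is propagated in E. coli as a high-copy plasmid through a ColE1/pUC-type origin, with ampicillin selection from the AmpR (β-lactamase) gene and its own promoter. An f1 phage origin and remnants of lac regulatory sequences are also present.

The payload is a single synthetic open reading frame cloned between NheI and NotI sites, both of which are retained. The human EF-1α promoter is annotated as the core promoter plus portions of intron A, and it drives constitutive transcription of EBFP2, a monomeric blue fluorescent protein. EBFP2 is joined through a P2A ribosome-skipping peptide to blasticidin S deaminase, and the transcript ends at a bovine growth hormone polyadenylation signal. The P2A element is named in the catalogue entry but is not separately annotated; it presumably lies in the gap between the two coding sequences. Because both proteins come from one transcript, blue fluorescence reports on cells that are also blasticidin resistant, so the cassette acts as a combined visual marker and mammalian selection unit.

Downstream, an SV40 early promoter and SV40 poly(A) signal flank only a short fragment of a bleomycin-resistance gene, so the original backbone selection cassette appears to be largely removed. A short match to a TRE3GV promoter just upstream of EBFP2 is only a fragment and is unlikely to confer Tet responsiveness. As a positioning vector, the plasmid is presumably meant for assembling this marker unit with other transcription units into multigene constructs, though the record does not detail the assembly sites.
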