Features (pLannotate 1.2.2; 20 found; start..end, strand, type, name):
    369..580     +  promoter       EF-1α core promoter: core promoter for human elongation factor EF-1α
    581..694     +  intron         EF-1α intron A (fragment): intron upstream of the start codon of human EF-1α
   1320..1523    +  intron         EF-1α intron A: truncated intron upstream of the start codon of human EF-1α
   1532..1566    +  promoter       TRE3GV promoter (fragment): 3rd-generation Tet-responsive promoter that can be activated by binding of Tet-On® 3G, optimized for retroviral and lentiviral vectors
   1639..2355    +  CDS            EBFP2: EBFP2 is a basic (constitutively fluorescent) blue fluorescent protein published in 2007, derived from Aequorea victoria. It is reported to be a rapidly-maturing monomer with moderate acid sensitivity.
   2452..2850    +  CDS            BSD: blasticidin S deaminase; Aspergillus terreus BSD; confers resistance to blasticidin
   2901..3012    +  polyA_signal   bGH poly(A) signal: bovine growth hormone polyadenylation signal
   3497..3522    -  misc_feature   MCS (fragment): pBluescript multiple cloning site
   3894..4322    +  rep_origin     f1 ori (sequence partly withheld): f1 bacteriophage origin of replication; arrow indicates direction of (+) strand synthesis
   4327..4349    +  promoter       SV40 promoter (fragment): SV40 enhancer and early promoter
   4350..4541    +  promoter       SV40 promoter: SV40 early promoter
   4568..4666    +  CDS            ble (fragment): BLE_KLEPN - Experimental evidence at protein level: Swiss-Prot protein existence level 1. Binding protein with a strong affinity to the bleomycin family of antibiotics. Binds to CL990; an antimitotic-antibiotic compound. From Klebsiella pneumoniae.
   4661..4782    +  polyA_signal   SV40 poly(A) signal: SV40 polyadenylation signal
   4855..4871    -  protein_bind   lac operator: The lac repressor binds to the lac operator to inhibit transcription in E. coli. This inhibition can be relieved by adding lactose or isopropyl-β-D-thiogalactopyranoside (IPTG). lac repressor encoded by lacI
   4879..4909    -  promoter       lac promoter: promoter for the E. coli lac operon
   4924..4945    -  protein_bind   CAP binding site: CAP binding activates transcription in the presence of cAMP. E. coli catabolite activator protein
   4958..5050    -  CDS            lacI (fragment): lac repressor; lacI; The lac repressor binds to the lac operator to inhibit transcription in E. coli. This inhibition can be relieved by adding lactose or isopropyl-β-D-thiogalactopyranoside (IPTG).
   5233..5821    -  rep_origin     ori: high-copy-number ColE1/pMB1/pBR322/pUC origin of replication
   5992..6852    -  CDS            AmpR: β-lactamase; bla; confers resistance to ampicillin, carbenicillin, and related antibiotics
   6853..6957    -  promoter       AmpR promoter: bla
>Addgene plasmid #139232 | pJM452 EF1alpha EBFP2-P2A-BlastR (TUPV3) | addgene full sequence | sequence record 324965 | Addgene NGS Result
GACGGATCGGGAGATCGAAGACGGACTAAATAGTAGTTCAGACGCCGTTAAGCGCAAGATCTGGGGAGGT
CGCTGAGTAGTGCGCGAGCAAAATTTAAGCTACAACAAGGCAAGGCTTGACCGACAATTGCATGAAGAAT
CTGCTTAGGGTTAGGCGTTTTGCGCTGCTTCGCGATGTACGGGCCAGATATACGCGTGAGTAATTCATAC
AAAAGGACTCGCCCCTGCCTTGGGGAATCCCAGGGACCGTCGTTAAACTCCCACTAACGTAGAACCCAGA
GATCGCTGCGTTCCCGCCCCCTCACCCGCCCGCTCTCGTCATCACTGAGGTGGAGAAGAGCATGCGTGAG
GCTCCGGTGCCCGTCAGTGGGCAGAGCGCACATCGCCCACAGTCCCCGAGAAGTTGGGGGGAGGGGTCGG
CAATTGAACCGGTGCCTAGAGAAGGTGGCGCGGGGTAAACTGGGAAAGTGATGTCGTGTACTGGCTCCGC
CTTTTTCCCGAGGGTGGGGGAGAACCGTATATAAGTGCAGTAGTCGCCGTGAACGTTCTTTTTCGCAACG
GGTTTGCCGCCAGAACACAGGTAAGTGCCGTGTGTGGTTCCCGCGGGCCTGGCCTCTTTACGGGTTATGG
CCCTTGCGTGCCTTGAATTACTTCCACGCCCCTGGCTGCAGTACGTGATTCTTGATCCCGAGCTTCGGGT
TGGAAGTGGGTGGGAGAGTTCGAGGCCTTGCGCTTAAGGAGCCCCTTCGCCTCGTGCTTGAGTTGAGGCC
TGGCTTGGGCGCTGGGGCCGCCGCGTGCGAATCTGGTGGCACCTTCGCGCCTGTCTCGCTGCTTTCGATA
AGTCTCTAGCCATTTAAAATTTTTGATGACCTGCTGCGACGCTTTTTTTCTGGCAAGATAGTCTTGTAAA
TGCGGGCCAAGATCTGCACACTGGTATTTCGGTTTTTGGGGCCGCGGGCGGCGACGGGGCCCGTGCGTCC
CAGCGCACATGTTCGGCGAGGCGGGGCCTGCGAGCGCGGCCACCGAGAATCGGACGGGGGTAGTCTCAAG
CTGGCCGGCCTGCTCTGGTGCCTGGCCTCGCGCCGCCGTGTATCGCCCCGCCCTGGGCGGCAAGGCTGGC
CCGGTCGGCACCAGTTGCGTGAGCGGAAAGATGGCCGCTTCCCGGCCCTGCTGCAGGGAGCTCAAAATGG
AGGACGCGGCGCTCGGGAGAGCGGGCGGGTGAGTCACCCACACAAAGGAAAAGGGCCTTTCCGTCCTCAG
CCGTCGCTTCATGTGACTCCACGGAGTACCGGGCGCCGTCCAGGCACCTCGATTAGTTCTCGAGCTTTTG
GAGTACGTCGTCTTTAGGTTGGGGGGAGGGGTTTTATGCGATGGAGTTTCCCCACACTGAGTGGGTGGAG
ACTGAAGTTAGGCCAGCTTGGCACTTGATGTAATTCTCCTTGGAATTTGCCCTTTTTGAGTTTGGATCTT
GGTTCATTCTCAAGCCTCAGACAGTGGTTCAAAGTTTTTTTCTTCCATTTCAGGTGTCGTGAGAGCTCGT
TTAGTGAACCGTCAGATCGCCTGGAGACGCCATCCACGCTGTTTTGACCTCCATAGAAGAGAACGGGACC
GATCCAAATTCTCGAGGCTAGCGCCACCATGGTGAGCAAGGGCGAGGAGCTGTTCACCGGGGTGGTGCCC
ATCCTGGTCGAGCTGGACGGCGACGTAAACGGCCACAAGTTCAGCGTGAGGGGCGAGGGCGAGGGCGATG
CCACCAACGGCAAGCTGACCCTGAAGTTCATCTGCACCACCGGCAAGCTGCCCGTGCCCTGGCCCACCCT
CGTGACCACCCTGAGCCACGGCGTGCAGTGCTTCGCCCGCTACCCCGACCACATGAAGCAGCACGACTTC
TTCAAGTCCGCCATGCCCGAAGGCTACGTCCAGGAGCGCACCATCTTCTTCAAGGACGACGGCACCTACA
AGACCCGCGCCGAGGTGAAGTTCGAGGGCGACACCCTAGTGAACCGCATCGAGCTGAAGGGCGTCGACTT
CAAGGAGGACGGCAACATCCTGGGGCACAAGCTGGAGTACAACTTCAACAGCCACAACATCTATATCATG
GCCGTCAAGCAGAAGAACGGCATCAAGGTGAACTTCAAGATCCGCCACAACGTGGAGGACGGCAGCGTGC
AGCTCGCCGACCACTACCAGCAGAACACCCCCATCGGCGACGGCCCCGTGCTGCTGCCCGACAGCCACTA
CCTGAGCACCCAGTCCGTGCTGAGCAAAGACCCCAACGAGAAGCGCGATCACATGGTCCTGCTGGAGTTC
CGCACCGCCGCCGGGATCACTCTCGGCATGGACGAGCTGTACAAGGAATTCGGTAGCAAGCTTGGTAGTG
GAGCAACTAACTTTTCCCTGCTCAAACAAGCCGGGGATGTAGAGGAGAACCCCGGCCCCGCCCCCCTTAA
GATGGCCAAGCCTTTGTCTCAAGAAGAATCCACCCTCATTGAAAGAGCAACGGCTACAATCAACAGCATC
CCCATCTCTGAGGACTACAGCGTCGCCAGCGCAGCTCTCTCTAGCGACGGCCGCATCTTCACTGGTGTCA
ATGTATATCATTTTACTGGGGGACCTTGTGCAGAACTCGTGGTGCTGGGCACTGCTGCTGCTGCGGCAGC
TGGCAACCTGACTTGTATCGTCGCGATCGGAAATGAGAACAGGGGCATCTTGAGCCCCTGCGGACGGTGC
CGACAGGTGCTTCTCGATCTGCATCCTGGGATCAAAGCCATAGTGAAGGACAGTGATGGACAGCCGACGG
CAGTTGGGATTCGTGAATTGCTGCCCTCTGGTTATGTGTGGGAGGGCTAAGCGGCCGCTCGAGTCTAGAG
GGCCCGTTTAAACCCGCTGATCAGCCTCGACTGTGCCTTCTAGTTGCCAGCCATCTGTTGTTTGCCCCTC
CCCCGTGCCTTCCTTGACCCTGGAAGGTGCCACTCCCACTGTCCTTTCCTAATAAAATGAGGAAATTGCA
TCGCATTGTCTGAGTAGGTGTCATTCTATTCTGGGGGGTGGGGTGGGGCAGGACAGCAAGGGGGAGGATT
GGGAAGTCAATAGCAGGCATGCTGGGGATGCGGTGGGCTCTATGGCTTCTGAGGCAGGTCGAAGAGACTG
CCCGACACATCTTAGTGAGCGCATCGCGATAAGCTCTAGAGGGACAGCCCCCCCCCAAAGCCCCCAGGGA
TGTAATTACGTCCCTCCCCCGCTAGGGGGCAGCAGCGAGCCGCCCGGGGCTCCGCTCCGGTCCGGCGCTC
CCCCCGCATCCCCGAGCCGGCAGCGTGCGGGGACAGCCCGGGCACGGGGAAGGTGGCACGGGATCGCTTT
CCTCTGAACGCTTCTCGCTGCTCTTTGAGCCTGCAGACACCTGGGGGGATACGGGGAAAAAGCTTTAGGC
TGAAAGAGAGATTTAGAATGACAGAATCATAGAACGGCCTGCGTACGGATGGGGCTCTAGCTCTAGAGCT
TGATATCGAATTCCTGCAGCCCCGCTAGAGGGACAGCCCCCCCCCAAAGCCCCCAGGGATGTAATTACGT
CCCTCCCCCGCTAGGGGGCAGCAGCGAGCCGCCCGGGGCTCCGCTCCGGTCCGGCGCTCCCCCCGCATCC
CCGAGCCGGCAGCGTGCGGGGACAGCCCGGGCACGGGGAAGGTGGCACGGGATCGCTTTCCTCTGAACGC
TTCTCGCTGCTCTTTGAGCCTGCAGACACCTGGGGGGATACGGGGAAAAAGCTTTAGGCTGAAAGAGAGA
TTTAGAATGACAGAATCATAGAACGGCCTGGGCGCGCCTGGTGGCGAACGATCAACAGACGGGAGAGGTT
ACAAGTCTTCGCTGACAGCGACCGGACTCTAGGGGGTATCCCC
[124 nt withheld, positions 3894-4017]
C
[91 nt withheld, positions 4019-4109]
A
[49 nt withheld, positions 4111-4159]
CCTTTGACGTTGGAGTCCACGTTCTTT
[37 nt withheld, positions 4187-4223]
ACCCTATCTCGGTCTATTCTTTTGATTTATAAGGGATTTTGCCGATTTCGGCCTATTGGTTAAAAAATGA
GCTGATTTAACAAAAATTTAACGCGAATTAATTCTGTGGAATGTGTGTCAGTTAGGCTCAATTAGTCAGC
AACCATAGTCCCGCCCCTAACTCCGCCCATCCCGCCCCTAACTCCGCCCAGTTCCGCCCATTCTCCGCCC
CATGGCTGACTAATTTTTTTTATTTATGCAGAGGCCGAGGCCGCCTCTGCCTCTGAGCTATTCCAGAAGT
AGTGAGGAGGCTTTTTTGGAGGCCTAGGCTTTTGCAAAAAGCTCCCGGGAGCTTGTATATCCATTTTCGG
AGGTTGGGCTTCGGAATCGTTTTCCGGGACGCCGGCTGGATGATCCTCCAGCGCGGGGATCTCATGCTGG
AGTTCTTCGCCCACCCCAACTTGTTTATTGCAGCTTATAATGGTTACAAATAAAGCAATAGCATCACAAA
TTTCACAAATAAAGCATTTTTTTCACTGCATTCTAGTTGTGGTTTGTCCAAACTCATCAATGTATCTTAT
CATGTCTGTATACCGTCGACCTCTAGCTAGAGCTTGGCGTAATCATGGTCATAGCTGTTTCCTGTGTGAA
ATTGTTATCCGCTCACAATTCCACACAACATACGAGCCGGAAGCATAAAGTGTAAAGCCTGGGGTGCCTA
ATGAGTGAGCTAACTCACATTAATTGCGTTGCGCTCACTGCCCGCTTTCCAGTCGGGAAACCTGTCGTGC
CAGCTGCATTAATGAATCGGCCAACGCGCGGGGAGAGGCGGTTTGCGTATTGGGCGCTCTTCCGCTTCCT
CGCTCACTGACTCGCTGCGCTCGGTCGTTCGGCTGCGGCGAGCGGTATCAGCTCACTCAAAGGCGGTAAT
ACGGTTATCCACAGAATCAGGGGATAACGCAGGAAAGAACATGTGAGCAAAAGGCCAGCAAAAGGCCAGG
AACCGTAAAAAGGCCGCGTTGCTGGCGTTTTTCCATAGGCTCCGCCCCCCTGACGAGCATCACAAAAATC
GACGCTCAAGTCAGAGGTGGCGAAACCCGACAGGACTATAAAGATACCAGGCGTTTCCCCCTGGAAGCTC
CCTCGTGCGCTCTCCTGTTCCGACCCTGCCGCTTACCGGATACCTGTCCGCCTTTCTCCCTTCGGGAAGC
GTGGCGCTTTCTCATAGCTCACGCTGTAGGTATCTCAGTTCGGTGTAGGTCGTTCGCTCCAAGCTGGGCT
GTGTGCACGAACCCCCCGTTCAGCCCGACCGCTGCGCCTTATCCGGTAACTATCGTCTTGAGTCCAACCC
GGTAAGACACGACTTATCGCCACTGGCAGCAGCCACTGGTAACAGGATTAGCAGAGCGAGGTATGTAGGC
GGTGCTACAGAGTTCTTGAAGTGGTGGCCTAACTACGGCTACACTAGAAGAACAGTATTTGGTATCTGCG
CTCTGCTGAAGCCAGTTACCTTCGGAAAAAGAGTTGGTAGCTCTTGATCCGGCAAACAAACCACCGCTGG
TAGCGGTGGTTTTTTTGTTTGCAAGCAGCAGATTACGCGCAGAAAAAAAGGATCTCAAGAAGATCCTTTG
ATCTTTTCTACGGGGTCTGACGCTCAGTGGAACGAAAACTCACGTTAAGGGATTTTGGTCATGAGATTAT
CAAAAAGGATCTTCACCTAGATCCTTTTAAATTAAAAATGAAGTTTTAAATCAATCTAAAGTATATATGA
GTAAACTTGGTCTGACAGTTACCAATGCTTAATCAGTGAGGCACCTATCTCAGCGATCTGTCTATTTCGT
TCATCCATAGTTGCCTGACTCCCCGTCGTGTAGATAACTACGATACGGGAGGGCTTACCATCTGGCCCCA
GTGCTGCAATGATACCGCGAGATCCACGCTCACCGGCTCCAGATTTATCAGCAATAAACCAGCCAGCCGG
AAGGGCCGAGCGCAGAAGTGGTCCTGCAACTTTATCCGCCTCCATCCAGTCTATTAATTGTTGCCGGGAA
GCTAGAGTAAGTAGTTCGCCAGTTAATAGTTTGCGCAACGTTGTTGCCATTGCTACAGGCATCGTGGTGT
CACGCTCGTCGTTTGGTATGGCTTCATTCAGCTCCGGTTCCCAACGATCAAGGCGAGTTACATGATCCCC
CATGTTGTGCAAAAAAGCGGTTAGCTCCTTCGGTCCTCCGATCGTTGTCAGAAGTAAGTTGGCCGCAGTG
TTATCACTCATGGTTATGGCAGCACTGCATAATTCTCTTACTGTCATGCCATCCGTAAGATGCTTTTCTG
TGACTGGTGAGTACTCAACCAAGTCATTCTGAGAATAGTGTATGCGGCGACCGAGTTGCTCTTGCCCGGC
GTCAATACGGGATAATACCGCGCCACATAGCAGAACTTTAAAAGTGCTCATCATTGGAAAACGTTCTTCG
GGGCGAAAACTCTCAAGGATCTTACCGCTGTTGAGATCCAGTTCGATGTAACCCACTCGTGCACCCAACT
GATCTTCAGCATCTTTTACTTTCACCAGCGTTTCTGGGTGAGCAAAAACAGGAAGGCAAAATGCCGCAAA
AAAGGGAATAAGGGCGACACGGAAATGTTGAATACTCATACTCTTCCTTTTTCAATATTATTGAAGCATT
TATCAGGGTTATTGTCTCATGAGCGGATACATATTTGAATGTATTTAGAAAAATAAACAAATAGGGGTTC
CGCGCACATTTCCCCGAAAAGTGCCACCTGACGTC
