>Addgene plasmid #139232 | pJM452 EF1alpha EBFP2-P2A-BlastR (TUPV3) | depositor partial sequence | sequence record 269304 | EBFP2-P2A-Blasticidin S Deaminase
ATGGTGAGCAAGGGCGAGGAGCTGTTCACCGGGGTGGTGCCCATCCTGGTCGAGCTGGACGGCGACGTAA
ACGGCCACAAGTTCAGCGTGAGGGGCGAGGGCGAGGGCGATGCCACCAACGGCAAGCTGACCCTGAAGTT
CATCTGCACCACCGGCAAGCTGCCCGTGCCCTGGCCCACCCTCGTGACCACCCTGAGCCACGGCGTGCAG
TGCTTCGCCCGCTACCCCGACCACATGAAGCAGCACGACTTCTTCAAGTCCGCCATGCCCGAAGGCTACG
TCCAGGAGCGCACCATCTTCTTCAAGGACGACGGCACCTACAAGACCCGCGCCGAGGTGAAGTTCGAGGG
CGACACCCTAGTGAACCGCATCGAGCTGAAGGGCGTCGACTTCAAGGAGGACGGCAACATCCTGGGGCAC
AAGCTGGAGTACAACTTCAACAGCCACAACATCTATATCATGGCCGTCAAGCAGAAGAACGGCATCAAGG
TGAACTTCAAGATCCGCCACAACGTGGAGGACGGCAGCGTGCAGCTCGCCGACCACTACCAGCAGAACAC
CCCCATCGGCGACGGCCCCGTGCTGCTGCCCGACAGCCACTACCTGAGCACCCAGTCCGTGCTGAGCAAA
GACCCCAACGAGAAGCGCGATCACATGGTCCTGCTGGAGTTCCGCACCGCCGCCGGGATCACTCTCGGCA
TGGACGAGCTGTACAAGGAATTCGGTAGCAAGCTTGGTAGTGGAGCAACTAACTTTTCCCTGCTCAAACA
AGCCGGGGATGTAGAGGAGAACCCCGGCCCCGCCCCCCTTAAGATGGCCAAGCCTTTGTCTCAAGAAGAA
TCCACCCTCATTGAAAGAGCAACGGCTACAATCAACAGCATCCCCATCTCTGAGGACTACAGCGTCGCCA
GCGCAGCTCTCTCTAGCGACGGCCGCATCTTCACTGGTGTCAATGTATATCATTTTACTGGGGGACCTTG
TGCAGAACTCGTGGTGCTGGGCACTGCTGCTGCTGCGGCAGCTGGCAACCTGACTTGTATCGTCGCGATC
GGAAATGAGAACAGGGGCATCTTGAGCCCCTGCGGACGGTGCCGACAGGTGCTTCTCGATCTGCATCCTG
GGATCAAAGCCATAGTGAAGGACAGTGATGGACAGCCGACGGCAGTTGGGATTCGTGAATTGCTGCCCTC
TGGTTATGTGTGGGAGGGCTAA
